Addgene plasmid #215990: AA413
Purpose: Fragmid fragment: (N' terminus) conditional degradation
Depositing lab: John Doench. Depositing organization: Broad Institute. Publication: Modular vector assembly enables rapid assessment of emerging CRISPR technologies. McGee AV, Liu YV, Griffith AL, Szegletes ZM, Wen B, Kraus C, Miller NW, Steger RJ, Escude Velasco B, Bosch JA, Zirin JD, Viswanatha R, Sontheimer EJ, Goodale A, Greene MA, Green TM, Doench JG. Cell Genom. 2024 Mar 13;4(3):100519. doi: 10.1016/j.xgen.2024.100519. PubMed 38484704.
Backbone
  Vector backbone: pUC57-Kan
  Vector type: Fragment
Growth in bacteria
  Bacterial resistance: Kanamycin, 50 μg/mL
  Growth temperature: 37°C
  Growth strain: DH5alpha
  Copy number: Unknown
Gene/Insert
  Gene/Insert name: Start; V5_v1.1; dTAG_v1.1
  Species: Other
  Cloning method: Unknown
Resource information
  A portion of this plasmid was derived from a plasmid made by: Genscript ID: U9143IA300-18
Terms and licenses: Academic/Nonprofit Terms; Industry Terms: Not Available to Industry
Depositor comments: Please visit https://www.biorxiv.org/content/10.1101/2023.10.25.564061v1 for bioRxiv preprint.
How to cite: AA413 was a gift from John Doench (Addgene plasmid # 215990 ; http://n2t.net/addgene:215990 ; RRID:Addgene_215990)
