[The description below was written by a language model from this plasmid's Addgene catalogue record and pLannotate feature annotations shown in this document.]
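Description:
AA413 is a fragment-donor plasmid from the Fragmid modular vector assembly toolkit, built on the small pUC57-Kan cloning backbone (about 3.0 kb in total). It is not an expression vector in its own right: it stores a single sequence-verified module that is intended to be combined with other Fragmid fragments into a complete destination vector. The plasmid is maintained in E. coli through a high-copy ColE1/pUC-type origin and selected with kanamycin via an aminoglycoside phosphotransferase (KanR) gene. The remaining annotated elements are backbone remnants with no role in the payload. They comprise partial lacZα, the lac promoter and operator with a CAP binding site, and fragments of lacI, bom and rop.

The module itself occupies the "N' terminus" position in the Fragmid scheme and consists of a start codon followed by a V5 epitope tag and a dTAG domain. The feature table shows the V5 coding sequence directly abutting the annotated FKBP12 F36V (DmrB) coding sequence, consistent with a single continuous open reading frame. FKBP12 F36V carries a mutation that lets it bind synthetic ligands that do not bind wild-type FKBP. In the dTAG approach, heterobifunctional degrader molecules exploit this to recruit an E3 ubiquitin ligase and trigger rapid, ligand-dependent proteasomal degradation of the fused protein.

When assembled upstream of a protein of interest, such as a Cas enzyme or other CRISPR effector, this fragment supplies translation initiation, a V5 handle for antibody detection, and chemically controlled depletion. No promoter for mammalian expression is present in the fragment. The record does not describe the flanking assembly sites or the cloning method.
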