Features (pLannotate 1.2.2; 11 found; start..end, strand, type, name):
    137..236     +  misc_feature   bom (fragment): basis of mobility region from pBR322
    242..399     -  CDS            lacZα (fragment): LacZα fragment of β-galactosidase; lacZ fragment
    460..501     +  CDS            V5 tag: epitope tag from simian virus 5
    502..822     +  CDS            DmrB: F36V mutant of FK506-binding protein FKBP12 binds synthetic ligands that do not bind wild-type FKBP
    974..990     -  protein_bind   lac operator: The lac repressor binds to the lac operator to inhibit transcription in E. coli. This inhibition can be relieved by adding lactose or isopropyl-β-D-thiogalactopyranoside (IPTG). lac repressor encoded by lacI
    998..1028    -  promoter       lac promoter: promoter for the E. coli lac operon
   1043..1064    -  protein_bind   CAP binding site: CAP binding activates transcription in the presence of cAMP. E. coli catabolite activator protein
   1077..1169    -  CDS            lacI (fragment): lac repressor; lacI; The lac repressor binds to the lac operator to inhibit transcription in E. coli. This inhibition can be relieved by adding lactose or isopropyl-β-D-thiogalactopyranoside (IPTG).
   1352..1940    -  rep_origin     ori: high-copy-number ColE1/pMB1/pBR322/pUC origin of replication
   2118..2927    -  CDS            KanR: aminoglycoside phosphotransferase; aph(3')-Ia; confers resistance to kanamycin in bacteria or G418 (Geneticin®) in eukaryotes
   3034..35      +  CDS            rop (fragment) (across the origin): Rop protein, which maintains plasmids at low copy number; rop
>Addgene plasmid #215990 | AA413 | addgene full sequence | sequence record 431491 | Addgene NGS Result
TCGCGCGTTTCGGTGATGACGGTGAAAACCTCTGACACATGCAGCTCCCGGAGACGGTCACAGCTTGTCT
GTAAGCGGATGCCGGGAGCAGACAAGCCCGTCAGGGCGCGTCAGCGGGTGTTGGCGGGTGTCGGGGCTGG
CTTAACTATGCGGCATCAGAGCAGATTGTACTGAGAGTGCACCATATGCGGTGTGAAATACCGCACAGAT
GCGTAAGGAGAAAATACCGCATCAGGCGCCATTCGCCATTCAGGCTGCGCAACTGTTGGGAAGGGCGATC
GGTGCGGGCCTCTTCGCTATTACGCCAGCTGGCGAAAGGGGGATGTGCTGCAAGGCGATTAAGTTGGGTA
ACGCCAGGGTTTTCCCAGTCACGACGTTGTAAAACGACGGCCAGAGAATTCGAGCTCGGTACCTCGCGAA
TACATCTAGATGAAGACGTAGGAGAGAGCCGCCACCATGGGTAAGCCTATCCCTAACCCTCTCCTCGGTC
TCGATTCTACGGGAGTGCAGGTGGAAACCATCTCCCCAGGAGATGGGCGCACCTTCCCCAAGCGCGGCCA
GACCTGCGTGGTGCACTACACCGGGATGCTTGAAGATGGAAAGAAAGTTGATTCCTCCCGGGACAGAAAC
AAGCCCTTTAAGTTTATGCTAGGCAAGCAGGAGGTGATCCGAGGCTGGGAAGAAGGGGTTGCCCAGATGA
GTGTGGGTCAGAGAGCCAAACTGACTATATCTCCAGATTATGCCTATGGTGCCACTGGGCACCCAGGCAT
CATCCCACCACATGCCACTCTCGTGTTCGATGTGGAGCTTCTAAAACTGGAAACGCGTGCTGAAGCTGCT
GCAAAGGAAGCTGCAGCTAAGGAGGCTGCAGCTAAGGCTGGCAGCAGTCTTCATCGGATCCCGGGCCCGT
CGACTGCAGAGGCCTGCATGCAAGCTTGGTGTAATCATGGTCATAGCTGTTTCCTGTGTGAAATTGTTAT
CCGCTCACAATTCCACACAACATACGAGCCGGAAGCATAAAGTGTAAAGCCTGGGGTGCCTAATGAGTGA
GCTAACTCACATTAATTGCGTTGCGCTCACTGCCCGCTTTCCAGTCGGGAAACCTGTCGTGCCAGCTGCA
TTAATGAATCGGCCAACGCGCGGGGAGAGGCGGTTTGCGTATTGGGCGCTCTTCCGCTTCCTCGCTCACT
GACTCGCTGCGCTCGGTCGTTCGGCTGCGGCGAGCGGTATCAGCTCACTCAAAGGCGGTAATACGGTTAT
CCACAGAATCAGGGGATAACGCAGGAAAGAACATGTGAGCAAAAGGCCAGCAAAAGGCCAGGAACCGTAA
AAAGGCCGCGTTGCTGGCGTTTTTCCATAGGCTCCGCCCCCCTGACGAGCATCACAAAAATCGACGCTCA
AGTCAGAGGTGGCGAAACCCGACAGGACTATAAAGATACCAGGCGTTTCCCCCTGGAAGCTCCCTCGTGC
GCTCTCCTGTTCCGACCCTGCCGCTTACCGGATACCTGTCCGCCTTTCTCCCTTCGGGAAGCGTGGCGCT
TTCTCATAGCTCACGCTGTAGGTATCTCAGTTCGGTGTAGGTCGTTCGCTCCAAGCTGGGCTGTGTGCAC
GAACCCCCCGTTCAGCCCGACCGCTGCGCCTTATCCGGTAACTATCGTCTTGAGTCCAACCCGGTAAGAC
ACGACTTATCGCCACTGGCAGCAGCCACTGGTAACAGGATTAGCAGAGCGAGGTATGTAGGCGGTGCTAC
AGAGTTCTTGAAGTGGTGGCCTAACTACGGCTACACTAGAAGAACAGTATTTGGTATCTGCGCTCTGCTG
AAGCCAGTTACCTTCGGAAAAAGAGTTGGTAGCTCTTGATCCGGCAAACAAACCACCGCTGGTAGCGGTG
GTTTTTTTGTTTGCAAGCAGCAGATTACGCGCAGAAAAAAAGGATCTCAAGAAGATCCTTTGATCTTTTC
TACGGGGTCTGACGCTCAGTGGAACGAAAACTCACGTTAAGGGATTTTGGTCATGAGATTATCAAAAAGG
ATCTTCACCTAGATCCTTTTAAATTAAAAATGAAGTTTTAAATCAAGCCCAATCTGAATAATGTTACAAC
CAATTAACCAATTCTGATTAGAAAAACTCATCGAGCATCAAATGAAACTGCAATTTATTCATATCAGGAT
TATCAATACCATATTTTTGAAAAAGCCGTTTCTGTAATGAAGGAGAAAACTCACCGAGGCAGTTCCATAG
GATGGCAAGATCCTGGTATCGGTCTGCGATTCCGACTCGTCCAACATCAATACAACCTATTAATTTCCCC
TCGTCAAAAATAAGGTTATCAAGTGAGAAATCACCATGAGTGACGACTGAATCCGGTGAGAATGGCAAAA
GTTTATGCATTTCTTTCCAGACTTGTTCAACAGGCCAGCCATTACGCTCGTCATCAAAATCACTCGCATC
AACCAAACCGTTATTCATTCGTGATTGCGCCTGAGCGAGACGAAATACGCGATCGCTGTTAAAAGGACAA
TTACAAACAGGAATCGAATGCAACCGGCGCAGGAACACTGCCAGCGCATCAACAATATTTTCACCTGAAT
CAGGATATTCTTCTAATACCTGGAATGCTGTTTTTCCGGGGATCGCAGTGGTGAGTAACCATGCATCATC
AGGAGTACGGATAAAATGCTTGATGGTCGGAAGAGGCATAAATTCCGTCAGCCAGTTTAGTCTGACCATC
TCATCTGTAACATCATTGGCAACGCTACCTTTGCCATGTTTCAGAAACAACTCTGGCGCATCGGGCTTCC
CATACAAGCGATAGATTGTCGCACCTGATTGCCCGACATTATCGCGAGCCCATTTATACCCATATAAATC
AGCATCCATGTTGGAATTTAATCGCGGCCTCGACGTTTCCCGTTGAATATGGCTCATAACACCCCTTGTA
TTACTGTTTATGTAAGCAGACAGTTTTATTGTTCATGATGATATATTTTTATCTTGTGCAATGTAACATC
AGAGATTTTGAGACACGGGCCAGAGCTGCA
